>Addgene plasmid #70177 | OPA1-isoform5 | addgene full sequence | sequence record 430389 | Addgene NGS Result
TGAAAGACCCCACCTGTAGGTTTGGCAAGCTAGCTTAAGTAACGCCATTTTGCAAGGCATGGAAAATACA
TAACTGAGAATAGAGAAGTTCAGATCAAGGTTAGGAACAGAGAGACAGCAGAATATGGGCCAAACAGGAT
ATCTGTGGTAAGCAGTTCCTGCCCCGGCTCAGGGCCAAGAACAGATGGTCCCCAGATGCGGTCCCGCCCT
CAGCAGTTTCTAGAGAACCATCAGATGTTTCCAGGGTGCCCCAAGGACCTGAAATGACCCTGTGCCTTAT
TTGAACTAACCAATCAGTTCGCTTCTCGCTTCTGTTCGCGCGCTTCTGCTCCCCGAGCTCAATAAAAGAG
CCCACAACCCCTCACTCGGCGCGCCAGTCCTCCGATAGACTGCGTCGCCCGGGTACCCGTATTCCCAATA
AAGCCTCTTGCTGTTTGCATCCGAATCGTGGACTCGCTGATCCTTGGGAGGGTCTCCTCAGATTGATTGA
CTGCCCACCTCGGGGGTCTTTCATTTGGAGGTTCCACCGAGATTTGGAGACCCCTGCCCAGGGACCACCG
ACCCCCCCGCCGGGAGGTAAGCTGGCCAGCGGTCGTTTCGTGTCTGTCTCTGTCTTTGTGCGTGTTTGTG
CCGGCATCTAATGTTTGCGCCTGCGTCTGTACTAGTTAGCTAACTAGCTCTGTATCTGGCGGACCCGTGG
TGGAACTGACGAGTTCTGAACACCCGGCCGCAACCCTGGGAGACGTCCCAGGGACTTTGGGGGCCGTTTT
TGTGGCCCGACCTGAGGAAGGGAGTCGATGTGGAATCCGACCCCGTCAGGATATGTGGTTCTGGTAGGAG
ACGAGAACCTAAAACAGTTCCCGCCTCCGTCTGAATTTTTGCTTTCGGTTTGGAACCGAAGCCGCGCGTC
TTGTCTGCTGCAGCGCTGCAGCATCGTTCTGTGTTGTCTCTGTCTGACTGTGTTTCTGTATTTGTCTGAA
AATTAGGGCCAGACTGTTACCACTCCCTTAAGTTTGACCTTAGGTCACTGGAAAGATGTCGAGCGGATCG
CTCACAACCAGTCGGTAGATGTCAAGAAGAGACGTTGGGTTACCTTCTGCTCTGCAGAATGGCCAACCTT
TAACGTCGGATGGCCGCGAGACGGCACCTTTAACCGAGACCTCATCACCCAGGTTAAGATCAAGGTCTTT
TCACCTGGCCCGCATGGACACCCAGACCAGGTCCCCTACATCGTGACCTGGGAAGCCTTGGCTTTTGACC
CCCCTCCCTGGGTCAAGCCCTTTGTACACCCTAAGCCTCCGCCTCCTCTTCCTCCATCCGCCCCGTCTCT
CCCCCTTGAACCTCCTCGTTCGACCCCGCCTCGATCCTCCCTTTATCCAGCCCTCACTCCTTCTCTAGGC
GCCGGAATTAGATCTCTCGAGAATTCACGCGTGGTACCATGTGGCGACTACGTCGGGCCGCTGTGGCCTG
TGAGGTCTGCCAGTCTTTAGTGAAACACAGCTCTGGAATAAAAGGAAGTTTACCACTACAAAAACTACAT
CTGGTTTCACGAAGCATTTATCATTCACATCATCCTACCTTAAAGCTTCAACGACCCCAATTAAGGACAT
CCTTTCAGCAGTTCTCTTCTCTGACAAACCTTCCTTTACGTAAACTGAAATTCTCTCCAATTAAATATGG
CTACCAGCCTCGCAGGAATTTTTGGCCAGCAAGATTAGCTACGAGACTCTTAAAACTTCGCTATCTCATA
CTAGGATCGGCTGTTGGGGGTGGCTACACAGCCAAAAAGACTTTTGATCAGTGGAAAGATATGATACCGG
ACCTTAGTGAATATAAATGGATTGTGCCTGACATTGTGTGGGAAATTGATGAGTATATCGATTTTGAGAA
AATTAGAAAAGCCCTTCCTAATTCAGAAGACCTTGTAAAGTTAGCACCAGACTTTGACAAGATTGTTGAA
AGCCTTAGCTTATTGAAGGACTTTTTTACCTCAGGTCACAAATTGGTTAGTGAAGTCATAGGAGCTTCTG
ACCTACTTCTCTTGTTAGGTTCTCCGGAAGAAACGGCGTTTAGAGCAACAGATCGTGGATCTGAAAGTGA
CAAGCATTTTAGAAAGGTGTCAGACAAAGAGAAAATTGACCAACTTCAGGAAGAACTTCTGCACACTCAG
TTGAAGTATCAGAGAATCTTGGAACGATTAGAAAAGGAGAACAAAGAATTGAGAAAATTAGTATTGCAGA
AAGATGACAAAGGCATTCATCATAGAAAGCTTAAGAAATCTTTGATTGACATGTATTCTGAAGTTCTTGA
TGTTCTCTCTGATTATGATGCCAGTTATAATACGCAAGATCATCTGCCACGGGTTGTTGTGGTTGGAGAT
CAGAGTGCTGGAAAGACTAGTGTGTTGGAAATGATTGCCCAAGCTCGAATATTCCCAAGAGGATCTGGGG
AGATGATGACACGTTCTCCAGTTAAGGTGACTCTGAGTGAAGGTCCTCACCATGTGGCCCTATTTAAAGA
TAGTTCTCGGGAGTTTGATCTTACCAAAGAAGAAGATCTTGCAGCATTAAGACATGAAATAGAACTTCGA
ATGAGGAAAAATGTGAAAGAAGGCTGTACCGTTAGCCCTGAGACCATATCCTTAAATGTAAAAGGCCCTG
GACTACAGAGGATGGTGCTTGTTGACTTACCAGGTGTGATTAATACTGTGACATCAGGCATGGCTCCTGA
CACAAAGGAAACTATTTTCAGTATCAGCAAAGCTTACATGCAGAATCCTAATGCCATCATACTGTGTATT
CAAGATGGATCTGTGGATGCTGAACGCAGTATTGTTACAGACTTGGTCAGTCAAATGGACCCTCATGGAA
GGAGAACCATATTCGTTTTGACCAAAGTAGACCTGGCAGAGAAAAATGTAGCCAGTCCAAGCAGGATTCA
GCAGATAATTGAAGGAAAGCTCTTCCCAATGAAAGCTTTAGGTTATTTTGCTGTTGTAACAGGAAAAGGG
AACAGCTCTGAAAGCATTGAAGCTATAAGAGAATATGAAGAAGAGTTTTTTCAGAATTCAAAGCTCCTAA
AGACAAGCATGCTAAAGGCACACCAAGTGACTACAAGAAATTTAAGCCTTGCAGTATCAGACTGCTTTTG
GAAAATGGTACGAGAGTCTGTTGAACAACAGGCTGATAGTTTCAAAGCAACACGTTTTAACCTTGAAACT
GAATGGAAGAATAACTATCCTCGCCTGCGGGAACTTGACCGGAATGAACTATTTGAAAAAGCTAAAAATG
AAATCCTTGATGAAGTTATCAGTCTGAGCCAGGTTACACCAAAACATTGGGAGGAAATCCTTCAACAATC
TTTGTGGGAAAGAGTATCAACTCATGTGATTGAAAACATCTACCTTCCAGCTGCGCAGACCATGAATTCA
GGAACTTTTAACACCACAGTGGATATCAAGCTTAAACAGTGGACTGATAAACAACTTCCTAATAAAGCAG
TAGAGGTTGCTTGGGAGACCCTACAAGAAGAATTTTCCCGCTTTATGACAGAACCGAAAGGGAAAGAGCA
TGATGACATATTTGATAAACTTAAAGAGGCCGTTAAGGAAGAAAGTATTAAACGACACAAGTGGAATGAC
TTTGCGGAGGACAGCTTGAGGGTTATTCAACACAATGCTTTGGAAGACCGATCCATATCTGATAAACAGC
AATGGGATGCAGCTATTTATTTTATGGAAGAGGCTCTGCAGGCTCGTCTCAAGGATACTGAAAATGCAAT
TGAAAACATGGTGGGTCCAGACTGGAAAAAGAGGTGGTTATACTGGAAGAATCGGACCCAAGAACAGTGT
GTTCACAATGAAACCAAGAATGAATTGGAGAAGATGTTGAAATGTAATGAGGAGCACCCAGCTTATCTTG
CAAGTGATGAAATAACCACAGTCCGGAAGAACCTTGAATCCCGAGGAGTAGAAGTAGATCCAAGCTTGAT
TAAGGATACTTGGCATCAAGTTTATAGAAGACATTTTTTAAAAACAGCTCTAAACCATTGTAACCTTTGT
CGAAGAGGTTTTTATTACTACCAAAGGCATTTTGTAGATTCTGAGTTGGAATGCAATGATGTGGTCTTGT
TTTGGCGTATACAGCGCATGCTTGCTATCACCGCAAATACTTTAAGGCAACAACTTACAAATACTGAAGT
TAGGCGATTAGAGAAAAATGTTAAAGAGGTATTGGAAGATTTTGCTGAAGATGGTGAGAAGAAGATTAAA
TTGCTTACTGGTAAACGCGTTCAACTGGCGGAAGACCTCAAGAAAGTTAGAGAAATTCAAGAAAAACTTG
ATGCTTTCATTGAAGCTCTTCATCAGGAGAAATAAGCGGCCGCTTCGAGCAGACATGATAAGATACATTG
ATGAGTTTGGACAAACCACAACTAGAATGCAGTGAAAAAAATGCTTTATTTGTGAAATTTGTGATGCTAT
TGCTTTATTTGTAACCATTATAAGCTGCAATAAACAAGTTAACGAATTCTACCGGGTAGGGGAGGCGCTT
TTCCCAAGGCAGTCTGGAGCATGCGCTTTAGCAGCCCCGCTGGGCACTTGGCGCTACACAAGTGGCCTCT
GGCCTCGCACACATTCCACATCCACCGGTAGGCGCCAACCGGCTCCGTTCTTTGGTGGCCCCTTCGCGCC
ACCTTCTACTCCTCCCCTAGTCAGGAAGTTCCCCCCCGCCCCGCAGCTCGCGTCGTGCAGGACGTGACAA
ATGGAAGTAGCACGTCTCACTAGTCTCGTGCAGATGGACAGCACCGCTGAGCAATGGAAGCGGGTAGGCC
TTTGGGGCAGCGGCCAATAGCAGCTTTGCTCCTTCGCTTTCTGGGCTCAGAGGCTGGGAAGGGGTGGGTC
CGGGGGCGGGCTCAGGGGCGGGCTCAGGGGCGGGGCGGGCGCCCGAAGGTCCTCCGGAGGCCCGGCATTC
TGCACGCTTCAAAAGCGCACGTCTGCCGCGCTGTTCTCCTCTTCCTCATCTCCGGGCCTTTCGACCTGCA
GCCCAAGCTTACCATGACCGAGTACAAGCCCACGGTGCGCCTCGCCACCCGCGACGACGTCCCCAGGGCC
GTACGCACCCTCGCCGCCGCGTTCGCCGACTACCCCGCCACGCGCCACACCGTCGATCCGGACCGCCACA
TCGAGCGGGTCACCGAGCTGCAAGAACTCTTCCTCACGCGCGTCGGGCTCGACATCGGCAAGGTGTGGGT
CGCGGACGACGGCGCCGCGGTGGCGGTCTGGACCACGCCGGAGAGCGTCGAAGCGGGGGCGGTGTTCGCC
GAGATCGGCCCGCGCATGGCCGAGTTGAGCGGTTCCCGGCTGGCCGCGCAGCAACAGATGGAAGGCCTCC
TGGCGCCGCACCGGCCCAAGGAGCCCGCGTGGTTCCTGGCCACCGTCGGCGTCTCGCCCGACCACCAGGG
CAAGGGTCTGGGCAGCGCCGTCGTGCTCCCCGGAGTGGAGGCGGCCGAGCGCGCCGGGGTGCCCGCCTTC
CTGGAGACCTCCGCGCCCCGCAACCTCCCCTTCTACGAGCGGCTCGGCTTCACCGTCACCGCCGACGTCG
AGGTGCCCGAAGGACCGCGCACCTGGTGCATGACCCGCAAGCCCGGTGCCTGACGCCCGCCCCACGACCC
GCAGCGCCCGACCGAAAGGAGCGCACGACCCCATGCATCGATAAAATAAAAGATTTTATTTAGTCTCCAG
AAAAAGGGGGGAATGAAAGACCCCACCTGTAGGTTTGGCAAGCTAGCTTAAGTAACGCCATTTTGCAAGG
CATGGAAAATACATAACTGAGAATAGAGAAGTTCAGATCAAGGTTAGGAACAGAGAGACAGCAGAATATG
GGCCAAACAGGATATCTGTGGTAAGCAGTTCCTGCCCCGGCTCAGGGCCAAGAACAGATGGTCCCCAGAT
GCGGTCCCGCCCTCAGCAGTTTCTAGAGAACCATCAGATGTTTCCAGGGTGCCCCAAGGACCTGAAATGA
CCCTGTGCCTTATTTGAACTAACCAATCAGTTCGCTTCTCGCTTCTGTTCGCGCGCTTCTGCTCCCCGAG
CTCAATAAAAGAGCCCACAACCCCTCACTCGGCGCGCCAGTCCTCCGATAGACTGCGTCGCCCGGGTACC
CGTGTATCCAATAAACCCTCTTGCAGTTGCATCCGACTTGTGGTCTCGCTGTTCCTTGGGAGGGTCTCCT
CTGAGTGATTGACTACCCGTCAGCGGGGGTCTTTCATGGGTAACAGTTTCTTGAAGTTGGAGAACAACAT
TCTGAGGGTAGGAGTCGAATATTAAGTAATCCTGACTCAATTAGCCACTGTTTTGAATCCACATACTCCA
ATACTCCTGAAATAGTTCATTATGGACAGCGCAGAAAGAGCTGGGGAGAATTGTGAAATTGTTATCCGCT
CACAATTCCACACAACATACGAGCCGGAAGCATAAAGTGTAAAGCCTGGGGTGCCTAATGAGTGAGCTAA
CTCACATTAATTGCGTTGCGCTCACTGCCCGCTTTCCAGTCGGGAAACCTGTCGTGCCAGCTGCATTAAT
GAATCGGCCAACGCGCGGGGAGAGGCGGTTTGCGTATTGGGCGCTCTTCCGCTTCCTCGCTCACTGACTC
GCTGCGCTCGGTCGTTCGGCTGCGGCGAGCGGTATCAGCTCACTCAAAGGCGGTAATACGGTTATCCACA
GAATCAGGGGATAACGCAGGAAAGAACATGTGAGCAAAAGGCCAGCAAAAGGCCAGGAACCGTAAAAAGG
CCGCGTTGCTGGCGTTTTTCCATAGGCTCCGCCCCCCTGACGAGCATCACAAAAATCGACGCTCAAGTCA
GAGGTGGCGAAACCCGACAGGACTATAAAGATACCAGGCGTTTCCCCCTGGAAGCTCCCTCGTGCGCTCT
CCTGTTCCGACCCTGCCGCTTACCGGATACCTGTCCGCCTTTCTCCCTTCGGGAAGCGTGGCGCTTTCTC
ATAGCTCACGCTGTAGGTATCTCAGTTCGGTGTAGGTCGTTCGCTCCAAGCTGGGCTGTGTGCACGAACC
CCCCGTTCAGCCCGACCGCTGCGCCTTATCCGGTAACTATCGTCTTGAGTCCAACCCGGTAAGACACGAC
TTATCGCCACTGGCAGCAGCCACTGGTAACAGGATTAGCAGAGCGAGGTATGTAGGCGGTGCTACAGAGT
TCTTGAAGTGGTGGCCTAACTACGGCTACACTAGAAGAACAGTATTTGGTATCTGCGCTCTGCTGAAGCC
AGTTACCTTCGGAAAAAGAGTTGGTAGCTCTTGATCCGGCAAACAAACCACCGCTGGTAGCGGTGGTTTT
TTTGTTTGCAAGCAGCAGATTACGCGCAGAAAAAAAGGATCTCAAGAAGATCCTTTGATCTTTTCTACGG
GGTCTGACGCTCAGTGGAACGAAAACTCACGTTAAGGGATTTTGGTCATGAGATTATCAAAAAGGATCTT
CACCTAGATCCTTTTAAATTAAAAATGAAGTTTTAAATCAATCTAAAGTATATATGAGTAAACTTGGTCT
GACAGTTACCAATGCTTAATCAGTGAGGCACCTATCTCAGCGATCTGTCTATTTCGTTCATCCATAGTTG
CCTGACTCCCCGTCGTGTAGATAACTACGATACGGGAGGGCTTACCATCTGGCCCCAGTGCTGCAATGAT
ACCGCGAGACCCACGCTCACCGGCTCCAGATTTATCAGCAATAAACCAGCCAGCCGGAAGGGCCGAGCGC
AGAAGTGGTCCTGCAACTTTATCCGCCTCCATCCAGTCTATTAATTGTTGCCGGGAAGCTAGAGTAAGTA
GTTCGCCAGTTAATAGTTTGCGCAACGTTGTTGCCATTGCTACAGGCATCGTGGTGTCACGCTCGTCGTT
TGGTATGGCTTCATTCAGCTCCGGTTCCCAACGATCAAGGCGAGTTACATGATCCCCCATGTTGTGCAAA
AAAGCGGTTAGCTCCTTCGGTCCTCCGATCGTTGTCAGAAGTAAGTTGGCCGCAGTGTTATCACTCATGG
TTATGGCAGCACTGCATAATTCTCTTACTGTCATGCCATCCGTAAGATGCTTTTCTGTGACTGGTGAGTA
CTCAACCAAGTCATTCTGAGAATAGTGTATGCGGCGACCGAGTTGCTCTTGCCCGGCGTCAATACGGGAT
AATACCGCGCCACATAGCAGAACTTTAAAAGTGCTCATCATTGGAAAACGTTCTTCGGGGCGAAAACTCT
CAAGGATCTTACCGCTGTTGAGATCCAGTTCGATGTAACCCACTCGTGCACCCAACTGATCTTCAGCATC
TTTTACTTTCACCAGCGTTTCTGGGTGAGCAAAAACAGGAAGGCAAAATGCCGCAAAAAAGGGAATAAGG
GCGACACGGAAATGTTGAATACTCATACTCTTCCTTTTTCAATATTATTGAAGCATTTATCAGGGTTATT
GTCTCATGAGCGGATACATATTTGAATGTATTTAGAAAAATAAACAAATAGGGGTTCCGCGCACATTTCC
CCGAAAAGTGCCACCTGACGTCTAAGAAACCATTATTATCATGACATTAACCTATAAAAATAGGCGTATC
ACGAGGCCCTTTCGTCTCGCGCGTTTCGGTGATGACGGTGAAAACCTCTGACACATGCAGCTCCCGGAGA
CGGTCACAGCTTGTCTGTAAGCGGATGCCGGGAGCAGACAAGCCCGTCAGGGCGCGTCAGCGGGTGTTGG
CGGGTGTCGGGGCTGGCTTAACTATGCGGCATCAGAGCAGATTGTACTGAGAGTGCACCATATGCGGTGT
GAAATACCGCACAGATGCGTAAGGAGAAAATACCGCATCAGGCGCCATTCGCCATTCAGGCTGCGCAACT
GTTGGGAAGGGCGATCGGTGCGGGCCTCTTCGCTATTACGCCAGCTGGCGAAAGGGGGATGTGCTGCAAG
GCGATTAAGTTGGGTAACGCCAGGGTTTTCCCAGTCACGACGTTGTAAAACGACGGCGCAAGGAATGGTG
CATGCAAGGAGATGGCGCCCAACAGTCCCCCGGCCACGGGGCCTGCCACCATACCCACGCCGAAACAAGC
GCTCATGAGCCCGAAGTGGCGAGCCCGATCTTCCCCATCGGTGATGTCGGCGATATAGGCGCCAGCAACC
GCACCTGTGGCGCCGGTGATGCCGGCCACGATGCGTCCGGCGTAGAGGCGATTAGTCCAATTTGTTAAAG
ACAGGATATCAGTGGTCCAGGCTCTAGTTTTGACTCAACAATATCACCAGCTGAAGCCTATAGAGTACGA
GCCATAGATAAAATAAAAGATTTTATTTAGTCTCCAGAAAAAGGGGGGAA
Features (pLannotate 1.2.2; 20 found; start..end, strand, type, name):
    579..920     +  misc_feature   MESV Ψ: packaging signal of murine embryonic stem cell virus
    987..1403    +  CDS            gag (truncated): truncated Moloney murine leukemia virus (MMLV) gag gene lacking the start codon
   1439..4372    +  CDS            OPA1: OPA1_HUMAN - Also known as KIAA0567. Experimental evidence at protein level: Swiss-Prot protein existence level 1. Isoforms that contain the alternative exon 4b (present in isoform 4 and isoform 5) are required for mitochondrial genome maintenance, possibly by anchoring the mitochondrial nucleoids to the inner mitochondrial membrane. From Homo sapiens (Human).
   4399..4520    -  polyA_signal   SV40 poly(A) signal: SV40 polyadenylation signal
   4534..5033    +  promoter       PGK promoter: mouse phosphoglycerate kinase 1 promoter
   5054..5653    +  CDS            PuroR: puromycin N-acetyltransferase; pac from Streptomyces alboniger; confers resistance to puromycin
   5753..6267    +  LTR            3' LTR: 3' long terminal repeat from murine embryonic stem cell virus
   6429..6445    -  protein_bind   lac operator: The lac repressor binds to the lac operator to inhibit transcription in E. coli. This inhibition can be relieved by adding lactose or isopropyl-β-D-thiogalactopyranoside (IPTG). lac repressor encoded by lacI
   6453..6483    -  promoter       lac promoter: promoter for the E. coli lac operon
   6498..6519    -  protein_bind   CAP binding site: CAP binding activates transcription in the presence of cAMP. E. coli catabolite activator protein
   6532..6624    -  CDS            lacI (fragment): lac repressor; lacI; The lac repressor binds to the lac operator to inhibit transcription in E. coli. This inhibition can be relieved by adding lactose or isopropyl-β-D-thiogalactopyranoside (IPTG).
   6807..7395    -  rep_origin     ori: high-copy-number ColE1/pMB1/pBR322/pUC origin of replication
   7566..8426    -  CDS            AmpR: β-lactamase; bla; confers resistance to ampicillin, carbenicillin, and related antibiotics
   8427..8531    -  promoter       AmpR promoter: bla
   8626..8661    +  CDS            rop (fragment): Rop protein, which maintains plasmids at low copy number; rop
   8763..8862    +  misc_feature   bom (fragment): basis of mobility region from pBR322
   8868..9017    -  CDS            lacZα (fragment): LacZα fragment of β-galactosidase; lacZ fragment
   9017..9218    -  CDS            TcR (fragment): tetracycline efflux protein; tet; confers resistance to tetracycline
   9219..9317    +  CDS            env (fragment): murine leukemia virus gPr80 envelope polyprotein precursor; env; proteolytically cleaved into gp70SU and p15TM subunits
   9359..515     +  LTR            5' LTR (across the origin): 5' long terminal repeat from murine embryonic stem cell virus
