[The description below was written by a language model from this plasmid's Addgene catalogue record and pLannotate feature annotations shown in this document.]
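Description:
OPA1-isoform5 is a gammaretroviral expression plasmid built on the pMSCV-puro backbone, carrying the coding sequence for human OPA1 splice isoform 5, the dynamin-like GTPase of the mitochondrial inner membrane. The sequenced record is about 9.4 kb. In bacteria it is maintained through a high-copy ColE1/pUC-type origin and selected with ampicillin via the β-lactamase gene. The remaining bacterial annotations (lac promoter and operator, and fragments of lacI, rop, bom, lacZα and TcR) are non-functional backbone remnants.

The retroviral unit is bounded by murine embryonic stem cell virus 5' and 3' LTRs. Downstream of the 5' LTR lie the MESV Ψ packaging signal and a truncated MMLV gag segment lacking its start codon, which together allow the genomic transcript to be packaged when viral proteins are supplied in trans by a packaging cell line. The OPA1 open reading frame was inserted between the XhoI and HpaI sites (the latter destroyed) and has no dedicated internal promoter, so it is transcribed from the 5' LTR. An SV40 poly(A) signal is annotated just after the insert but in reverse orientation, so it is probably cloning carry-over rather than a functional terminator. A mouse PGK promoter then drives puromycin N-acetyltransferase, allowing selection of stably transduced or transfected mammalian cells.

According to the depositor, the insert differs from the reference sequence by an S158N polymorphism. The annotation notes that isoform 5 includes alternative exon 4b. The associated publication concerns how mRNA splicing and proteolytic processing of OPA1 control mitochondrial fusion, so the plasmid serves to express this single defined isoform in mammalian cells for such studies.
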