Addgene plasmid #70177: OPA1-isoform5
Purpose: Mammalian expression of hsOPA1 isoform 5
Depositing lab: David Chan. Depositing organization: California Institute of Technology. Publication: OPA1 processing controls mitochondrial fusion and is regulated by mRNA splicing, membrane potential, and Yme1L. Song Z, Chen H, Fiket M, Alexander C, Chan DC. J Cell Biol. 2007 Aug 27;178(5):749-55. Epub 2007 Aug 20. 10.1083/jcb.200704110 PubMed 17709429.
Backbone
  Vector backbone: pMSCV-puro
  Backbone manufacturer: Clontech
  Backbone size w/o insert (bp): 6300
  Vector type: Mammalian Expression, Retroviral
  Selectable markers: Puromycin
Growth in bacteria
  Bacterial resistance: Ampicillin, 100 μg/mL
  Growth temperature: 30°C
  Growth strain: NEB Stable
  Copy number: Unknown
Gene/Insert
  Gene/Insert name: hsOPA1 isoform 5 (alt names: Optic atrophy 1 protein; KIAA0567; DYNAMIN-LIKE 120-KD PROTEIN, MITOCHONDRIAL)
  Species: H. sapiens (human)
  Entrez Gene: OPA1 (a.k.a. BERHS, MGM1, MTDPS14, NPG, NTG, largeG)
  Cloning method: Restriction Enzyme; 5′ cloning site XhoI (not destroyed); 3′ cloning site HpaI (destroyed during cloning)
  Sequencing primers: 5′ CCCTTGAACCTCCTCGTTCGACC
Terms and licenses: Academic/Nonprofit Terms; Industry Terms: Not Available to Industry
Depositor comments: Compared to GenBank reference sequence NM_130834.2, the OPA1 isoform in this plasmid contains a S158N polymorphism/SNP.
How to cite: OPA1-isoform5 was a gift from David Chan (Addgene plasmid # 70177 ; http://n2t.net/addgene:70177 ; RRID:Addgene_70177)
