>Addgene plasmid #70177 | OPA1-isoform5 | addgene partial sequence | sequence record 137365 | MSCV_C_rev2 5'-ggccagaggccacttgtgtagcgcc-3'
GGGCTGCTAAAGCGCATGCTCCAGACTGCCTTGGGAAAAGCGCCTCCCCTACCCGGTAGAATTCGTTTAA
CTTGTTTATTGCAGCTTATAATGGTTACAAATAAAGCAATAGCATCACAAATTTCACAAATAAAGCATTT
TTTTCACTGCATTCTAGTTGTGGTTTGTCCAAACTCATCAATGTATCTTATCATGTCTGCTCGAAGCGGC
CGCTTATTTCTCCTGATGAAGAGCTTCAATGAAAGCATCAAGTTTTTCTTGAATTTCTCTAACTTTCTTG
AGGTCTTCCGCCAGTTGAACGCGTTTACCAGTAAGCAATTTAATCTTCTTCTCACCATCTTCAGCAAAAT
CTTCCAATACCTCTTTAACATTTTTCTCTAATCGCCTAACTTCAGTATTTGTAAGTTGTTGCCTTAAAGT
ATTTGCGGTGATAGCAAGCATGCGCTGTATACGCCAAAACAAGACCACATCATTGCATTCCAACTCAGAA
TCTACAAAATGCCTTTGGTAGTAATAAAAACCTCTTCGACAAAGGTTACAATGGTTTAGAGCTGTTTTTA
AAAAATGTCTTCTATAAACTTGATGCCAAGTATCCTTAATCAAGCTTGGATCTACTTCTACTCCTCGGGA
TTCAAGGTTCTTCCGGACTGTGGTTATTTCATCACTTGCAAGATAAGCTGGGTGCTCCTCATTACATTTC
AACATCTTCTCCAATTCATTCTTGGTTTCATTGTGAACACACTGTTCTTGGGTCCGATTCTTCCAGTATA
ACCACCTCTTTTTCCAGTCTGGACCCACCATGTTTTCAATTGCATTTTCAGTATCCTTGAGACGAGCCTG
CAGAGCCTCTTCCATAAAATAAATAGCTGCATCCCATTGCTGTTTATCAGATATGGATCGGTCTTCCAAA
GCATTGTGTTGAATAACCCTCAAGCTGTCCTCCGCAAAGTCATTCCACTTGTGTCGTTTAATACTTTCTT
CCTTAACGGCCTCTTTAAGTTTATCAAATATGTCATCATGCTCTTTCCCTTTCGGTTCTGTCATAAAGCG
GGAAAA
