>Addgene plasmid #70177 | OPA1-isoform5 | addgene partial sequence | sequence record 138595 | pLXSN5  5'-CCCTTGAACCTCCTCGTTCGACC-3'
TCCTCCCTTTATCCAGCCCTCACTCCTTCTCTAGGCGCCGGAATTAGATCTCTCGAGAATTCACGCGTGG
TACCATGTGGCGACTACGTCGGGCCGCTGTGGCCTGTGAGGTCTGCCAGTCTTTAGTGAAACACAGCTCT
GGAATAAAAGGAAGTTTACCACTACAAAAACTACATCTGGTTTCACGAAGCATTTATCATTCACATCATC
CTACCTTAAAGCTTCAACGACCCCAATTAAGGACATCCTTTCAGCAGTTCTCTTCTCTGACAAACCTTCC
TTTACGTAAACTGAAATTCTCTCCAATTAAATATGGCTACCAGCCTCGCAGGAATTTTTGGCCAGCAAGA
TTAGCTACGAGACTCTTAAAACTTCGCTATCTCATACTAGGATCGGCTGTTGGGGGTGGCTACACAGCCA
AAAAGACTTTTGATCAGTGGAAAGATATGATACCGGACCTTAGTGAATATAAATGGATTGTGCCTGACAT
TGTGTGGGAAATTGATGAGTATATCGATTTTGAGAAAATTAGAAAAGCCCTTCCTAATTCAGAAGACCTT
GTAAAGTTAGCACCAGACTTTGACAAGATTGTTGAAAGCCTTAGCTTATTGAAGGACTTTTTTACCTCAG
GTCACAAATTGGTTAGTGAAGTCATAGGAGCTTCTGACCTACTTCTCTTGTTAGGTTCTCCGGAAGAAAC
GGCGTTTAGAGCAACAGATCGTGGATCTGAAAGTGACAAGCATTTTAGAAAGGTGTCAGACAAAGAGAAA
ATTGACCAACTTCAGGAAGAACTTCTGCACACTCAGTTGAAGTATCAGAGAATCTTGGAACGATTAGAAA
AGGAGAACAAAGAATTGAGAAAATTAGTATTGCAGAAAGATGACAAAGGCATTCATCATAGAAAGCTTAA
GAAATCTTTGATTGACATGTATTCTGAAGTTCTTGATGTTCTCTCTGATTATGATGCCAGTTATAATACG
CAAGATCATCTGCCACGGGTTGTTGTGGTTGGAGATCA
